>Addgene plasmid #178448 | pFUW-TetO-SP110 | addgene full sequence | sequence record 352668 | Addgene NGS Result
TAGATCTCGAGTTTACCACTCCCTATCAGTGATAGAGAAAAGTGAAAGTCGAGTTTACCACTCCCTATCA
GTGATAGAGAAAAGTGAAAGTCGAGTTTACCACTCCCTATCAGTGATAGAGAAAAGTGAAAGTCGAGTTT
ACCACTCCCTATCAGTGATAGAGAAAAGTGAAAGTCGAGTTTACCACTCCCTATCAGTGATAGAGAAAAG
TGAAAGTCGAGTTTACCACTCCCTATCAGTGATAGAGAAAAGTGAAAGTCGAGTTTACCACTCCCTATCA
GTGATAGAGAAAAGTGAAAGTCGAGCTCGGTACCCGGGTCGAGGTAGGCGTGTACGGTGGGAGGCCTATA
TAAGCAGAGCTCGTTTAGTGAACCGTCAGATCGCCTGGAGACGCCATCCACGCTGTTTTGACCTCCATAG
AAGACACCGGGACCGATCCAGCCTCCGCGGCCCCGAATTCACCGGTTCTAGAGCTAGCATGTTCACCATG
ACAAGAGCCATGGAAGAGGCTCTTTTTCAGCACTTCATGCACCAGAAGCTGGGGATCGCCTATGCCATAC
ACAAGCCATTTCCCTTCTTTGAAGGCCTCCTAGACAACTCCATCATCACTAAGAGAATGTACATGGAATC
TCTGGAAGCCTGTAGAAATTTGATCCCTGTATCCAGAGTGGTGCACAACATTCTCACCCAACTGGAGAGG
ACTTTTAACCTGTCTCTTCTGGTGACATTGTTCAGTCAAATTAACCTGCGTGAATATCCCAATCTGGTGA
CGATTTACAGAAGCTTCAAACGTGTTGGTGCTTCCTATGAACGGCAGAGCAGAGACACACCAATCCTACT
TGAAGCCCCAACTGGCCTAGCAGAAGGAAGCTCCCTCCATACCCCACTGGCGCTGCCCCCACCACAACCC
CCTCAACCAAGCTGTTCACCCTGTGCGCCAAGAGTCAGTGAGCCTGGAACATCCTCCCAGCAAAGCGATG
AGATCCTGAGTGAGTCGCCCAGCCCATCTGACCCTGTCCTGCCTCTCCCTGCACTCATCCAGGAAGGAAG
AAGCACTTCAGTGACCAATGACAAGTTAACATCCAAAATGAATGCGGAAGAAGACTCAGAAGAGATGCCC
AGCCTCCTCACTAGCACTGTGCAAGTGGCCAGTGACAACCTGATCCCCCAAATAAGAGATAAAGAAGACC
CTCAAGAGATGCCCCACTCTCCCTTGGGCTCTATGCCAGAGATAAGAGATAATTCTCCAGAACCAAATGA
CCCAGAAGAGCCCCAGGAGGTGTCCAGCACACCTTCAGACAAGAAAGGAAAGAAAAGAAAAAGATGTATC
TGGTCAACTCCAAAAAGGAGACATAAGAAAAAAAGCCTCCCAAGAGCCTTATCTAGACACGGAATCCAAA
AGAAGCTCAAAAGGGTGGATCAGGTTCCTCAAAAGAAAGATGACTCAACTTGTAACTCCACGGTAGAGAC
AAGGGCCCAAAAGGCGAGAACTGAATGTGCCCGAAAGTCGAGATCAGAGGAGATCATTGATGGCACTTCA
GAAATGAATGAAGGAAAGAGGTCCCAGAAGACGCCTAGTACACCACGAAGGGTCACACAAGGGGCAGCCT
CACCTGGGCATGGCATCCAAGAGAAGCTCCAAGTGGTGGATAAGGTGACTCAAAGGAAAGACGACTCAAC
CTGGAACTCAGAGGTCATGATGAGGGTCCAAAAGGCAAGAACTAAATGTGCCCGAAAGTCCAGATCGAAA
GAAAAGAAAAAGGAGAAAGATATCTGTTCAAGCTCAAAAAGGAGATTTCAGAAAAATATTCACCGAAGAG
GAAAACCCAAAAGTGACACTGTGGATTTTCACTGTTCTAAGCTCCCCGTGACCTGTGGTGAGGCGAAAGG
GATTTTATATAAGAAGAAAATGAAACACGGATCCTCAGTGAAGTGCATTCGGAATGAGGATGGAACTTGG
TTAACACCAAATGAATTTGAAGTCGAAGGAAAAGGAAGGAACGCAAAGAACTGGAAACGGAATATACGTT
GTGAAGGAATGACCCTAGGAGAGCTGCTGAAGAGTGGACTTTTGCTCTGTCCTCCAAGAATAAATCTCAA
GAGAGAGTTAAATAGCAAGTGATTCGAAGATATCAAGCTTATCGATAATCAACCTCTGGATTACAAAATT
TGTGAAAGATTGACTGGTATTCTTAACTATGTTGCTCCTTTTACGCTATGTGGATACGCTGCTTTAATGC
CTTTGTATCATGCTATTGCTTCCCGTATGGCTTTCATTTTCTCCTCCTTGTATAAATCCTGGTTGCTGTC
TCTTTATGAGGAGTTGTGGCCCGTTGTCAGGCAACGTGGCGTGGTGTGCACTGTGTTTGCTGACGCAACC
CCCACTGGTTGGGGCATTGCCACCACCTGTCAGCTCCTTTCCGGGACTTTCGCTTTCCCCCTCCCTATTG
CCACGGCGGAACTCATCGCCGCCTGCCTTGCCCGCTGCTGGACAGGGGCTCGGCTGTTGGGCACTGACAA
TTCCGTGGTGTTGTCGGGGAAATCATCGTCCTTTCCTTGGCTGCTCGCCTGTGTTGCCACCTGGATTCTG
CGCGGGACGTCCTTCTGCTACGTCCCTTCGGCCCTCAATCCAGCGGACCTTCCTTCCCGCGGCCTGCTGC
CGGCTCTGCGGCCTCTTCCGCGTCTTCGCCTTCGCCCTCAGACGAGTCGGATCTCCCTTTGGGCCGCCTC
CCCGCATCGATACCGTCGACCTCGAGACCTAGAAAAACATGGAGCAATCACAAGTAGCAATACAGCAGCT
ACCAATGCTGATTGTGCCTGGCTAGAAGCACAAGAGGAGGAGGAGGTGGGTTTTCCAGTCACACCTCAGG
TACCTTTAAGACCAATGACTTACAAGGCAGCTGTAGATCTTAGCCACTTTTTAAAAGAAAAGGGGGGACT
GGAAGGGCTAATTCACTCCCAACGAAGACAAGATATCCTTGATCTGTGGATCTACCACACACAAGGCTAC
TTCCCTGATTGGCAGAACTACACACCAGGGCCAGGGATCAGATATCCACTGACCTTTGGATGGTGCTACA
AGCTAGTACCAGTTGAGCAAGAGAAGGTAGAAGAAGCCAATGAAGGAGAGAACACCCGCTTGTTACACCC
TGTGAGCCTGCATGGGATGGATGACCCGGAGAGAGAAGTATTAGAGTGGAGGTTTGACAGCCGCCTAGCA
TTTCATCACATGGCCCGAGAGCTGCATCCGGACTGTACTGGGTCTCTCTGGTTAGACCAGATCTGAGCCT
GGGAGCTCTCTGGCTAACTAGGGAACCCACTGCTTAAGCCTCAATAAAGCTTGCCTTGAGTGCTTCAAGT
AGTGTGTGCCCGTCTGTTGTGTGACTCTGGTAACTAGAGATCCCTCAGACCCTTTTAGTCAGTGTGGAAA
ATCTCTAGCAGGGCCCGTTTAAACCCGCTGATCAGCCTCGACTGTGCCTTCTAGTTGCCAGCCATCTGTT
GTTTGCCCCTCCCCCGTGCCTTCCTTGACCCTGGAAGGTGCCACTCCCACTGTCCTTTCCTAATAAAATG
AGGAAATTGCATCGCATTGTCTGAGTAGGTGTCATTCTATTCTGGGGGGTGGGGTGGGGCAGGACAGCAA
GGGGGAGGATTGGGAAGACAATAGCAGGCATGCTGGGGATGCGGTGGGCTCTATGGCTTCTGAGGCGGAA
AGAACCAGCTGGGGCTCTAGGGGGTATCCCC
[124 nt withheld, positions 3742-3865]
C
[91 nt withheld, positions 3867-3957]
A
[49 nt withheld, positions 3959-4007]
CCTTTGACGTTGGAGTCCACGTTCTTT
[37 nt withheld, positions 4035-4071]
ACCCTATCTCGGTCTATTCTTTTGATTTATAAGGGATTTTGCCGATTTCGGCCTATTGGTTAAAAAATGA
GCTGATTTAACAAAAATTTAACGCGAATTAATTCTGTGGAATGTGTGTCAGTTAGGGTGTGGAAAGTCCC
CAGGCTCCCCAGCAGGCAGAAGTATGCAAAGCATGCATCTCAATTAGTCAGCAACCAGGTGTGGAAAGTC
CCCAGGCTCCCCAGCAGGCAGAAGTATGCAAAGCATGCATCTCAATTAGTCAGCAACCATAGTCCCGCCC
CTAACTCCGCCCATCCCGCCCCTAACTCCGCCCAGTTCCGCCCATTCTCCGCCCCATGGCTGACTAATTT
TTTTTATTTATGCAGAGGCCGAGGCCGCCTCTGCCTCTGAGCTATTCCAGAAGTAGTGAGGAGGCTTTTT
TGGAGGCCTAGGCTTTTGCAAAAAGCTCCCGGGAGCTTGTATATCCATTTTCGGATCTGATCAGCACGTG
TTGACAATTAATCATCGGCATAGTATATCGGCATAGTATAATACGACAAGGTGAGGAACTAAACCATGGC
CAAGTTGACCAGTGCCGTTCCGGTGCTCACCGCGCGCGACGTCGCCGGAGCGGTCGAGTTCTGGACCGAC
CGGCTCGGGTTCTCCCGGGACTTCGTGGAGGACGACTTCGCCGGTGTGGTCCGGGACGACGTGACCCTGT
TCATCAGCGCGGTCCAGGACCAGGTGGTGCCGGACAACACCCTGGCCTGGGTGTGGGTGCGCGGCCTGGA
CGAGCTGTACGCCGAGTGGTCGGAGGTCGTGTCCACGAACTTCCGGGACGCCTCCGGGCCGGCCATGACC
GAGATCGGCGAGCAGCCGTGGGGGCGGGAGTTCGCCCTGCGCGACCCGGCCGGCAACTGCGTGCACTTCG
TGGCCGAGGAGCAGGACTGACACGTGCTACGAGATTTCGATTCCACCGCCGCCTTCTATGAAAGGTTGGG
CTTCGGAATCGTTTTCCGGGACGCCGGCTGGATGATCCTCCAGCGCGGGGATCTCATGCTGGAGTTCTTC
GCCCACCCCAACTTGTTTATTGCAGCTTATAATGGTTACAAATAAAGCAATAGCATCACAAATTTCACAA
ATAAAGCATTTTTTTCACTGCATTCTAGTTGTGGTTTGTCCAAACTCATCAATGTATCTTATCATGTCTG
TATACCGTCGACCTCTAGCTAGAGCTTGGCGTAATCATGGTCATAGCTGTTTCCTGTGTGAAATTGTTAT
CCGCTCACAATTCCACACAACATACGAGCCGGAAGCATAAAGTGTAAAGCCTGGGGTGCCTAATGAGTGA
GCTAACTCACATTAATTGCGTTGCGCTCACTGCCCGCTTTCCAGTCGGGAAACCTGTCGTGCCAGCTGCA
TTAATGAATCGGCCAACGCGCGGGGAGAGGCGGTTTGCGTATTGGGCGCTCTTCCGCTTCCTCGCTCACT
GACTCGCTGCGCTCGGTCGTTCGGCTGCGGCGAGCGGTATCAGCTCACTCAAAGGCGGTAATACGGTTAT
CCACAGAATCAGGGGATAACGCAGGAAAGAACATGTGAGCAAAAGGCCAGCAAAAGGCCAGGAACCGTAA
AAAGGCCGCGTTGCTGGCGTTTTTCCATAGGCTCCGCCCCCCTGACGAGCATCACAAAAATCGACGCTCA
AGTCAGAGGTGGCGAAACCCGACAGGACTATAAAGATACCAGGCGTTTCCCCCTGGAAGCTCCCTCGTGC
GCTCTCCTGTTCCGACCCTGCCGCTTACCGGATACCTGTCCGCCTTTCTCCCTTCGGGAAGCGTGGCGCT
TTCTCATAGCTCACGCTGTAGGTATCTCAGTTCGGTGTAGGTCGTTCGCTCCAAGCTGGGCTGTGTGCAC
GAACCCCCCGTTCAGCCCGACCGCTGCGCCTTATCCGGTAACTATCGTCTTGAGTCCAACCCGGTAAGAC
ACGACTTATCGCCACTGGCAGCAGCCACTGGTAACAGGATTAGCAGAGCGAGGTATGTAGGCGGTGCTAC
AGAGTTCTTGAAGTGGTGGCCTAACTACGGCTACACTAGAAGAACAGTATTTGGTATCTGCGCTCTGCTG
AAGCCAGTTACCTTCGGAAAAAGAGTTGGTAGCTCTTGATCCGGCAAACAAACCACCGCTGGTAGCGGTG
GTTTTTTTGTTTGCAAGCAGCAGATTACGCGCAGAAAAAAAGGATCTCAAGAAGATCCTTTGATCTTTTC
TACGGGGTCTGACGCTCAGTGGAACGAAAACTCACGTTAAGGGATTTTGGTCATGAGATTATCAAAAAGG
ATCTTCACCTAGATCCTTTTAAATTAAAAATGAAGTTTTAAATCAATCTAAAGTATATATGAGTAAACTT
GGTCTGACAGTTACCAATGCTTAATCAGTGAGGCACCTATCTCAGCGATCTGTCTATTTCGTTCATCCAT
AGTTGCCTGACTCCCCGTCGTGTAGATAACTACGATACGGGAGGGCTTACCATCTGGCCCCAGTGCTGCA
ATGATACCGCGAGACCCACGCTCACCGGCTCCAGATTTATCAGCAATAAACCAGCCAGCCGGAAGGGCCG
AGCGCAGAAGTGGTCCTGCAACTTTATCCGCCTCCATCCAGTCTATTAATTGTTGCCGGGAAGCTAGAGT
AAGTAGTTCGCCAGTTAATAGTTTGCGCAACGTTGTTGCCATTGCTACAGGCATCGTGGTGTCACGCTCG
TCGTTTGGTATGGCTTCATTCAGCTCCGGTTCCCAACGATCAAGGCGAGTTACATGATCCCCCATGTTGT
GCAAAAAAGCGGTTAGCTCCTTCGGTCCTCCGATCGTTGTCAGAAGTAAGTTGGCCGCAGTGTTATCACT
CATGGTTATGGCAGCACTGCATAATTCTCTTACTGTCATGCCATCCGTAAGATGCTTTTCTGTGACTGGT
GAGTACTCAACCAAGTCATTCTGAGAATAGTGTATGCGGCGACCGAGTTGCTCTTGCCCGGCGTCAATAC
GGGATAATACCGCGCCACATAGCAGAACTTTAAAAGTGCTCATCATTGGAAAACGTTCTTCGGGGCGAAA
ACTCTCAAGGATCTTACCGCTGTTGAGATCCAGTTCGATGTAACCCACTCGTGCACCCAACTGATCTTCA
GCATCTTTTACTTTCACCAGCGTTTCTGGGTGAGCAAAAACAGGAAGGCAAAATGCCGCAAAAAAGGGAA
TAAGGGCGACACGGAAATGTTGAATACTCATACTCTTCCTTTTTCAATATTATTGAAGCATTTATCAGGG
TTATTGTCTCATGAGCGGATACATATTTGAATGTATTTAGAAAAATAAACAAATAGGGGTTCCGCGCACA
TTTCCCCGAAAAGTGCCACCTGACGTCGACGGATCGGGAGATCTCCCGATCCCCTATGGTGCACTCTCAG
TACAATCTGCTCTGATGCCGCATAGTTAAGCCAGTATCTGCTCCCTGCTTGTGTGTTGGAGGTCGCTGAG
TAGTGCGCGAGCAAAATTTAAGCTACAACAAGGCAAGGCTTGACCGACAATTGCATGAAGAATCTGCTTA
GGGTTAGGCGTTTTGCGCTGCTTCGCGATGTACGGGCCAGATATACGCGTTGACATTGATTATTGACTAG
TTATTAATAGTAATCAATTACGGGGTCATTAGTTCATAGCCCATATATGGAGTTCCGCGTTACATAACTT
ACGGTAAATGGCCCGCCTGGCTGACCGCCCAACGACCCCCGCCCATTGACGTCAATAATGACGTATGTTC
CCATAGTAACGCCAATAGGGACTTTCCATTGACGTCAATGGGTGGAGTATTTACGGTAAACTGCCCACTT
GGCAGTACATCAAGTGTATCATATGCCAAGTACGCCCCCTATTGACGTCAATGACGGTAAATGGCCCGCC
TGGCATTATGCCCAGTACATGACCTTATGGGACTTTCCTACTTGGCAGTACATCTACGTATTAGTCATCG
CTATTACCATGGTGATGCGGTTTTGGCAGTACATCAATGGGCGTGGATAGCGGTTTGACTCACGGGGATT
TCCAAGTCTCCACCCCATTGACGTCAATGGGAGTTTGTTTTGGCACCAAAATCAACGGGACTTTCCAAAA
TGTCGTAACAACTCCGCCCCATTGACGCAAATGGGCGGTAGGCGTGTACGGTGGGAGGTCTATATAAGCA
GCGCGTTTTGCCTGTACTGGGTCTCTCTGGTTAGACCAGATCTGAGCCTGGGAGCTCTCTGGCTAACTAG
GGAACCCACTGCTTAAGCCTCAATAAAGCTTGCCTTGAGTGCTTCAAGTAGTGTGTGCCCGTCTGTTGTG
TGACTCTGGTAACTAGAGATCCCTCAGACCCTTTTAGTCAGTGTGGAAAATCTCTAGCAGTGGCGCCCGA
ACAGGGACTTGAAAGCGAAAGGGAAACCAGAGGAGCTCTCTCGACGCAGGACTCGGCTTGCTGAAGCGCG
CACGGCAAGAGGCGAGGGGCGGCGACTGGTGAGTACGCCAAAAATTTTGACTAGCGGAGGCTAGAAGGAG
AGAGATGGGTGCGAGAGCGTCAGTATTAAGCGGGGGAGAATTAGATCGCGATGGGAAAAAATTCGGTTAA
GGCCAGGGGGAAAGAAAAAATATAAATTAAAACATATAGTATGGGCAAGCAGGGAGCTAGAACGATTCGC
AGTTAATCCTGGCCTGTTAGAAACATCAGAAGGCTGTAGACAAATACTGGGACAGCTACAACCATCCCTT
CAGACAGGATCAGAAGAACTTAGATCATTATATAATACAGTAGCAACCCTCTATTGTGTGCATCAAAGGA
TAGAGATAAAAGACACCAAGGAAGCTTTAGACAAGATAGAGGAAGAGCAAAACAAAAGTAAGACCACCGC
ACAGCAAGCGGCCGCTGATCTTCAGACCTGGAGGAGGAGATATGAGGGACAATTGGAGAAGTGAATTATA
TAAATATAAAGTAGTAAAAATTGAACCATTAGGAGTAGCACCCACCAAGGCAAAGAGAAGAGTGGTGCAG
AGAGAAAAAAGAGCAGTGGGAATAGGAGCTTTGTTCCTTGGGTTCTTGGGAGCAGCAGGAAGCACTATGG
GCGCAGCGTCAATGACGCTGACGGTACAGGCCAGACAATTATTGTCTGGTATAGTGCAGCAGCAGAACAA
TTTGCTGAGGGCTATTGAGGCGCAACAGCATCTGTTGCAACTCACAGTCTGGGGCATCAAGCAGCTCCAG
GCAAGAATCCTGGCTGTGGAAAGATACCTAAAGGATCAACAGCTCCTGGGGATTTGGGGTTGCTCTGGAA
AACTCATTTGCACCACTGCTGTGCCTTGGAATGCTAGTTGGAGTAATAAATCTCTGGAACAGATTTGGAA
TCACACGACCTGGATGGAGTGGGACAGAGAAATTAACAATTACACAAGCTTAATACACTCCTTAATTGAA
GAATCGCAAAACCAGCAAGAAAAGAATGAACAAGAATTATTGGAATTAGATAAATGGGCAAGTTTGTGGA
ATTGGTTTAACATAACAAATTGGCTGTGGTATATAAAATTATTCATAATGATAGTAGGAGGCTTGGTAGG
TTTAAGAATAGTTTTTGCTGTACTTTCTATAGTGAATAGAGTTAGGCAGGGATATTCACCATTATCGTTT
CAGACCCACCTCCCAACCCCGAGGGGACCCGACAGGCCCGAAGGAATAGAAGAAGAAGGTGGAGAGAGAG
ACAGAGACAGATCCATTCGATTAGTGAACGGATCGGCACTGCGTGCGCCAATTCTGCAGACAAATGGCAG
TATTCATCCACAATTTTAAAAGAAAAGGGGGGATTGGGGGGTACAGTGCAGGGGAAAGAATAGTAGACAT
AATAGCAACAGACATACAAACTAAAGAATTACAAAAACAAATTACAAAAATTCAAAATTTTCGGGTTTAT
TACAGGGACAGCAGAGATCCAGTTTGGT
Features (pLannotate 1.2.2; 32 found; start..end, strand, type, name):
     20..290     +  protein_bind   tetracycline response element: contains seven copies of the tetracycline operator tetO tetracycline repressor TetR
    301..318     +  misc_feature   MCS (fragment): pUC18/19 multiple cloning site
    323..361     +  promoter       minimal CMV promoter: human cytomegalovirus (CMV) immediate early promoter
    479..2062    +  CDS            SP110 (fragment): SP110_HUMAN - Experimental evidence at protein level: Swiss-Prot protein existence level 1. Transcription factor. May be a nuclear hormone receptor coactivator. Enhances transcription of genes with retinoic acid response elements (RARE). From Homo sapiens (Human).
   2129..2147    +  misc_feature   MCS (fragment): pBluescript multiple cloning site
   2147..2735    +  misc_feature   WPRE: woodchuck hepatitis virus posttranscriptional regulatory element
   2672..3253    +  CDS            nef (fragment): NEF_HV1H2 - Experimental evidence at protein level: Swiss-Prot protein existence level 1. Extracellular Nef protein targets CD4(+) T-lymphocytes for apoptosis by interacting with CXCR4 surface receptors. From Human immunodeficiency virus type 1 group M subtype B (isolate HXB2) (HIV-1).
   3260..3440    +  LTR            5' LTR (truncated): truncated 5' long terminal repeat (LTR) from HIV-1
   3472..3696    +  polyA_signal   bGH poly(A) signal: bovine growth hormone polyadenylation signal
   3700..3721    +  promoter       SV40 promoter (fragment): SV40 enhancer and early promoter
   3742..4170    +  rep_origin     f1 ori (sequence partly withheld): f1 bacteriophage origin of replication; arrow indicates direction of (+) strand synthesis
   4184..4513    +  promoter       SV40 promoter: SV40 enhancer and early promoter
   4561..4608    +  promoter       EM7 promoter: synthetic bacterial promoter&nbsp
   4627..5001    +  CDS            BleoR: antibiotic-binding protein; Sh ble from Streptoalloteichus hindustanus; confers resistance to bleomycin, phleomycin, and Zeocin™
   5011..5136    +  CDS            ble (fragment): BLE_KLEPN - Experimental evidence at protein level: Swiss-Prot protein existence level 1. Binding protein with a strong affinity to the bleomycin family of antibiotics. Binds to CL990; an antimitotic-antibiotic compound. From Klebsiella pneumoniae.
   5131..5252    +  polyA_signal   SV40 poly(A) signal: SV40 polyadenylation signal
   5325..5341    -  protein_bind   lac operator: The lac repressor binds to the lac operator to inhibit transcription in E. coli. This inhibition can be relieved by adding lactose or isopropyl-β-D-thiogalactopyranoside (IPTG). lac repressor encoded by lacI
   5349..5379    -  promoter       lac promoter: promoter for the E. coli lac operon
   5394..5415    -  protein_bind   CAP binding site: CAP binding activates transcription in the presence of cAMP. E. coli catabolite activator protein
   5428..5520    -  CDS            lacI (fragment): lac repressor; lacI; The lac repressor binds to the lac operator to inhibit transcription in E. coli. This inhibition can be relieved by adding lactose or isopropyl-β-D-thiogalactopyranoside (IPTG).
   5703..6291    -  rep_origin     ori: high-copy-number ColE1/pMB1/pBR322/pUC origin of replication
   6462..7322    -  CDS            AmpR: β-lactamase; bla; confers resistance to ampicillin, carbenicillin, and related antibiotics
   7323..7427    -  promoter       AmpR promoter: bla
   7486..7538    -  misc_feature   bom (fragment): basis of mobility region from pBR322
   7693..8072    +  enhancer       CMV enhancer: human cytomegalovirus immediate early enhancer
   8073..8272    +  promoter       CMV promoter: human cytomegalovirus (CMV) immediate early promoter
   8290..8470    +  LTR            5' LTR (truncated): truncated 5' long terminal repeat (LTR) from HIV-1
   8517..8642    +  misc_feature   HIV-1 Ψ: packaging signal of human immunodeficiency virus type 1
   8626..8989    +  CDS            HIV-1 gag (fragment): gag protein from human immunodeficiency virus 1; gag
   9135..9368    +  misc_feature   RRE: The Rev response element (RRE) of HIV-1 allows for Rev-dependent mRNA export from the nucleus to the cytoplasm.
   9745..9845    +  CDS            Rev (fragment): human immunodeficiency virus 1 (HIV-1) Rev protein; rev; enhances nuclear export of unspliced and incompletely spliced viral mRNAs
   9895..10012   +  misc_feature   cPPT/CTS: central polypurine tract and central termination sequence of HIV-1
