[The description below was written by a language model from this plasmid's Addgene catalogue record and pLannotate feature annotations shown in this document.]
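Description:
pFUW-TetO-SP110 is a lentiviral transfer plasmid built on the pFUW-TetO backbone for doxycycline-inducible expression of human SP110 in mammalian cells. It is propagated in E. coli through a high-copy ColE1/pUC-type origin with ampicillin selection (AmpR). The backbone also carries an f1 origin and a Zeocin/bleomycin resistance cassette (BleoR) driven by tandem SV40 and EM7 promoters with an SV40 poly(A) signal. This cassette lies outside the region bounded by the LTRs, so it would not be carried into the packaged viral genome.

Viral genomic RNA is transcribed from a CMV enhancer/promoter fused to a truncated HIV-1 5' LTR. This is followed by the Ψ packaging signal with a gag fragment, the Rev response element for Rev-dependent nuclear export, and the cPPT/CTS. The expression cassette sits downstream: a tetracycline response element with seven tetO copies is coupled to a minimal CMV promoter, which is what the catalogue's "CMV" promoter entry corresponds to. This promoter is largely inactive until a tetracycline-controlled transactivator binds it. No transactivator is annotated on this plasmid, so it has to be supplied separately. The SP110 coding sequence (a 1,644 bp insert, annotated as matching part of the Swiss-Prot SP110 entry) was cloned between NheI and BstBI sites, with no epitope tag or reporter annotated. A WPRE follows to enhance transcript expression, then the 3' LTR region and a bGH poly(A) signal.

SP110 is a nuclear transcription factor and possible nuclear hormone receptor coactivator. The associated publication concerns reprogramming of human somatic cells into cross-presenting dendritic cells, which suggests use for inducible factor expression in that context.
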