Addgene plasmid #178448: pFUW-TetO-SP110
Purpose: doxycycline-inducible expression of Human SP110 in mammalian cells
Depositing lab: Filipe Pereira. Depositing organization: Center for Neuroscience and Cell Biology, University of Coimbra. Publication: Single-cell transcriptional profiling informs efficient reprogramming of human somatic cells to cross-presenting dendritic cells. Rosa FF, Pires CF, Kurochkin I, Halitzki E, Zahan T, Arh N, Zimmermannova O, Ferreira AG, Li H, Karlsson S, Scheding S, Pereira CF. Sci Immunol. 2022 Mar 4;7(69):eabg5539. doi: 10.1126/sciimmunol.abg5539. Epub 2022 Mar 4. PubMed 35245086.
Backbone
  Vector backbone: pFUW-TetO
  Vector type: Mammalian Expression, Lentiviral
Growth in bacteria
  Bacterial resistance: Ampicillin, 100 μg/mL
  Growth temperature: 37°C
  Growth strain: NEB Stable
  Copy number: High Copy
Gene/Insert
  Gene/Insert name: SP110
  Species: H. sapiens (human)
  Insert size (bp): 1644
  GenBank ID: BC019059
  Entrez Gene: SP110 (a.k.a. IFI41, IFI75, IPR1, VODI)
  Promoter: CMV
  Cloning method: Restriction Enzyme; 5′ cloning site NheI (unknown if destroyed); 3′ cloning site BstBI (unknown if destroyed)
  Sequencing primers: 5′ TCCACGCTGTTTTGACCTCC
Terms and licenses: Academic/Nonprofit Terms; Industry Terms: Not Available to Industry
How to cite: pFUW-TetO-SP110 was a gift from Filipe Pereira (Addgene plasmid # 178448 ; http://n2t.net/addgene:178448 ; RRID:Addgene_178448)
